>Addgene plasmid #11081 | pET-22b DT 51E/148K | addgene full sequence | sequence record 306912 | Addgene NGS Result
GGCTGGCTGGCATAAATATCTCACTCGCAATCAAATTCAGCCGATAGCGGAACGGGAAGGCGACTGGAGT
GCCATGTCCGGTTTTCAACAAACCATGCAAATGCTGAATGAGGGCATCGTTCCCACTGCGATGCTGGTTG
CCAACGATCAGATGGCGCTGGGCGCAATGCGCGCCATTACCGAGTCCGGGCTGCGCGTTGGTGCGGATAT
CTCGGTAGTGGGATACGACGATACCGAAGACAGCTCATGTTATATCCCGCCGTTAACCACCATCAAACAG
GATTTTCGCCTGCTGGGGCAAACCAGCGTGGACCGCTTGCTGCAACTCTCTCAGGGCCAGGCGGTGAAGG
GCAATCAGCTGTTGCCCGTCTCACTGGTGAAAAGAAAAACCACCCTGGCGCCCAATACGCAAACCGCCTC
TCCCCGCGCGTTGGCCGATTCATTAATGCAGCTGGCACGACAGGTTTCCCGACTGGAAAGCGGGCAGTGA
GCGCAACGCAATTAATGTAAGTTAGCTCACTCATTAGGCACCGGGATCTCGACCGATGCCCTTGAGAGCC
TTCAACCCAGTCAGCTCCTTCCGGTGGGCGCGGGGCATGACTATCGTCGCCGCACTTATGACTGTCTTCT
TTATCATGCAACTCGTAGGACAGGTGCCGGCAGCGCTCTGGGTCATTTTCGGCGAGGACCGCTTTCGCTG
GAGCGCGACGATGATCGGCCTGTCGCTTGCGGTATTCGGAATCTTGCACGCCCTCGCTCAAGCCTTCGTC
ACTGGTCCCGCCACCAAACGTTTCGGCGAGAAGCAGGCCATTATCGCCGGCATGGCGGCCCCACGGGTGC
GCATGATCGTGCTCCTGTCGTTGAGGACCCGGCTAGGCTGGCGGGGTTGCCTTACTGGTTAGCAGAATGA
ATCACCGATACGCGAGCGAACGTGAAGCGACTGCTGCTGCAAAACGTCTGCGACCTGAGCAACAACATGA
ATGGTCTTCGGTTTCCGTGTTTCGTAAAGTCTGGAAACGCGGAAGTCAGCGCCCTGCACCATTATGTTCC
GGATCTGCATCGCAGGATGCTGCTGGCTACCCTGTGGAACACCTACATCTGTATTAACGAAGCGCTGGCA
TTGACCCTGAGTGATTTTTCTCTGGTCCCGCCGCATCCATACCGCCAGTTGTTTACCCTCACAACGTTCC
AGTAACCGGGCATGTTCATCATCAGTAACCCGTATCGTGAGCATCCTCTCTCGTTTCATCGGTATCATTA
CCCCCATGAACAGAAATCCCCCTTACACGGAGGCATCAGTGACCAAACAGGAAAAAACCGCCCTTAACAT
GGCCCGCTTTATCAGAAGCCAGACATTAACGCTTCTGGAGAAACTCAACGAGCTGGACGCGGATGAACAG
GCAGACATCTGTGAATCGCTTCACGACCACGCTGATGAGCTTTACCGCAGCTGCCTCGCGCGTTTCGGTG
ATGACGGTGAAAACCTCTGACACATGCAGCTCCCGGAGACGGTCACAGCTTGTCTGTAAGCGGATGCCGG
GAGCAGACAAGCCCGTCAGGGCGCGTCAGCGGGTGTTGGCGGGTGTCGGGGCGCAGCCATGACCCAGTCA
CGTAGCGATAGCGGAGTGTATACTGGCTTAACTATGCGGCATCAGAGCAGATTGTACTGAGAGTGCACCA
TTGCGGTGTGAAATACCGCACAGATGCGTAAGGAGAAAATACCGCATCAGGCGCTCTTCCGCTTCCTCGC
TCACTGACTCGCTGCGCTCGGTCGTTCGGCTGCGGCGAGCGGTATCAGCTCACTCAAAGGCGGTAATACG
GTTATCCACAGAATCAGGGGATAACGCAGGAAAGAACATGTGAGCAAAAGGCCAGCAAAAGGCCAGGAAC
CGTAAAAAGGCCGCGTTGCTGGCGTTTTTCCATAGGCTCCGCCCCCCTGACGAGCATCACAAAAATCGAC
GCTCAAGTCAGAGGTGGCGAAACCCGACAGGACTATAAAGATACCAGGCGTTTCCCCCTGGAAGCTCCCT
CGTGCGCTCTCCTGTTCCGACCCTGCCGCTTACCGGATACCTGTCCGCCTTTCTCCCTTCGGGAAGCGTG
GCGCTTTCTCATAGCTCACGCTGTAGGTATCTCAGTTCGGTGTAGGTCGTTCGCTCCAAGCTGGGCTGTG
TGCACGAACCCCCCGTTCAGCCCGACCGCTGCGCCTTATCCGGTAACTATCGTCTTGAGTCCAACCCGGT
AAGACACGACTTATCGCCACTGGCAGCAGCCACTGGTAACAGGATTAGCAGAGCGAGGTATGTAGGCGGT
GCTACAGAGTTCTTGAAGTGGTGGCCTAACTACGGCTACACTAGAAGGACAGTATTTGGTATCTGCGCTC
TGCTGAAGCCAGTTACCTTCGGAAAAAGAGTTGGTAGCTCTTGATCCGGCAAACAAACCACCGCTGGTAG
CGGTGGTTTTTTTGTTTGCAAGCAGCAGATTACGCGCAGAAAAAAAGGATCTCAAGAAGATCCTTTGATC
TTTTCTACGGGGTCTGACGCTCAGTGGAACGAAAACTCACGTTAAGGGATTTTGGTCATGAGATTATCAA
AAAGGATCTTCACCTAGATCCTTTTAAATTAAAAATGAAGTTTTAAATCAATCTAAAGTATATATGAGTA
AACTTGGTCTGACAGTTACCAATGCTTAATCAGTGAGGCACCTATCTCAGCGATCTGTCTATTTCGTTCA
TCCATAGTTGCCTGACTCCCCGTCGTGTAGATAACTACGATACGGGAGGGCTTACCATCTGGCCCCAGTG
CTGCAATGATACCGCGAGACCCACGCTCACCGGCTCCAGATTTATCAGCAATAAACCAGCCAGCCGGAAG
GGCCGAGCGCAGAAGTGGTCCTGCAACTTTATCCGCCTCCATCCAGTCTATTAATTGTTGCCGGGAAGCT
AGAGTAAGTAGTTCGCCAGTTAATAGTTTGCGCAACGTTGTTGCCATTGCTGCAGGCATCGTGGTGTCAC
GCTCGTCGTTTGGTATGGCTTCATTCAGCTCCGGTTCCCAACGATCAAGGCGAGTTACATGATCCCCCAT
GTTGTGCAAAAAAGCGGTTAGCTCCTTCGGTCCTCCGATCGTTGTCAGAAGTAAGTTGGCCGCAGTGTTA
TCACTCATGGTTATGGCAGCACTGCATAATTCTCTTACTGTCATGCCATCCGTAAGATGCTTTTCTGTGA
CTGGTGAGTACTCAACCAAGTCATTCTGAGAATAGTGTATGCGGCGACCGAGTTGCTCTTGCCCGGCGTC
AATACGGGATAATACCGCGCCACATAGCAGAACTTTAAAAGTGCTCATCATTGGAAAACGTTCTTCGGGG
CGAAAACTCTCAAGGATCTTACCGCTGTTGAGATCCAGTTCGATGTAACCCACTCGTGCACCCAACTGAT
CTTCAGCATCTTTTACTTTCACCAGCGTTTCTGGGTGAGCAAAAACAGGAAGGCAAAATGCCGCAAAAAA
GGGAATAAGGGCGACACGGAAATGTTGAATACTCATACTCTTCCTTTTTCAATATTATTGAAGCATTTAT
CAGGGTTATTGTCTCATGAGCGGATACATATTTGAATGTATTTAGAAAAATAAACAAATAGGGGTTCCGC
GCACATTTCCCCGAAAAGTGCCACCTAAATTGTAAGCGTTAATATTTTGTTAAAATTCGCGTTAAATTTT
TGTTAAATCAGCTCATTTTTTAACCAATAGGCCGAAATCGGCAAAATCCCTTATAAATCAAAAGAATAGA
CCGAGATAGGGT
[37 nt withheld, positions 3793-3829]
AAAGAACGTGGACTCCAACGTCAAAGG
[49 nt withheld, positions 3857-3905]
T
[91 nt withheld, positions 3907-3997]
G
[124 nt withheld, positions 3999-4122]
CCCATTCGCCAATCCGGATATAGTTCCTCCTTTCAGCAAAAAACCCCTCAAGACCCGTTTAGAGGCCCCA
AGGGGTTATGCTAGTTATTGCTCAGCGGTGGCAGCAGCCAACTCAGCTTCCTTTCGGGCTTTGTTAGCAG
CCGGATCTCAGTGGTGGTGGTGGTGGTGCTCGAGGCTTTTGATTTCAAAAAATAGCGATAGCTTAGAATT
AACCTTGGTGTGATCTACTGTTTTCTGGTACCCAAGAACGCCTATGGAATCCGACGAAATTTCATTAGAA
TGAATTTTCTCCGAGCTGCTTCTGTGAAATGCCACGTGAAGATTCGCATGCACACCATTACCAACATAAA
CAGGAGATTTAGGGCGACAAAAAGTTACATCACCGTCTATAGCTCTGCAACGCATCCTTATTTTCCGACC
ATTTACGGAAATATGAGTCTTGGACTTATTAACGTCCAGCTTTCCAGGAATAGTCGGTAGTAGGACACCC
GCGATTGGAAGCGGGGTATTTTCAGCAGTAATTTTTATGTCGTGCCCACTCTCCCCTTGAAAACCAGTTC
GGATTATCGAATCTTCAACAGTGTTCCAACTGACAGCATACCCGTCATGAAGAAATGGTTGCGTTTTATG
CCCCGGAGAATACGCGGGACGATTATACGAATTATGAACTACTTGAAATAAATTGATAATACTCTCTACA
AAATTATATGCAGCGAAACCAATATCAACTAGCTCTCCTACCAATGGAATAGCTTGAGCAACCATTAAAG
ACGATAAAGCTATTGATTGTGCCACTATCTCTTCTGTATTGTGGTGAACGGCACCGTCTGCAATGCCCAT
TACGCTACCGATACCAGGAAGTATCGAAAGAGCAGCAGTTGTCTTTTCCAAATTATCAGCTGTTTCGCTA
TCGATAACTTGCGCAACGTTTACTGCCCACGCCGCATAGTTAGCCCCAGCGAATACAGGATTGGTCCCAG
TAACGGTTTTAAGTTCTGACAATTCAGGATGCTCTAATGCCGTTTGATGAAATTCTTCTAGGTATTGTTT
AGCTTTTTCCTCAGATACTGTTTTATTGGGACTTTCGCTCATTTTATTTTTGATAGGGCCATGCTCTTTC
AAAGACTCTATCTTTGTCTTAGTTTTATCCCTTATGACATCCCAATCAAGATTTATGCATGACAATGAGC
TACCTACTGATCGCCTGACACGATTTCCTGCACAGGCTTGAGCCATATACTCATACATCGCATCTTGGCC
ACGTTTTCCACGGGTTTCAAAATTAATCTCAAGTTCTACGCTTAACGCTTTCGCCTGTTCCCAGTTATTA
ATATACTTAACGCTAGAACTCCCCTCAGCGAAGGGAAGGCTGAGCACTACACGCGAAGCACCATCACCGA
ACCTTTTGATAAACTCTTCCGTTCCGACTTGCTCCATCAACGGTTCAGTGAGACTTAAACCTAACTCTTT
CTTAATAGTTTCGGCATTATCCACTTTTAGTGCGAGAACCTTCGTCAGTCCTGGATACGTCACTTTGACC
ACGCCTCCAGCTTTTCCAGAGAGCGGGTTTTCATTATCTACAGAGTATCCCGCAGCGTCGTATTTATTGT
CGGTACTATAAAACCCCTCCCAATCATCGTCATAATTTCCTTGTGTACCAGATTTTGGCTTTTGTATACC
TTTTTGAATGGAATCTACATAACCAGGTTTAGTCCCGTGGTACGAAGAAAAGTTTTCCATCACAAAAGAT
TTAGAAGAATCAACAACATCATCAGCGCCCGGATCCGAATTAATTCCGATATCCATGGCCATCGCCGGCT
GGGCAGCGAGGAGCAGCAGACCAGCAGCAGCGGTCGGCAGCAGGTATTTCATATGTATATCTCCTTCTTA
AAGTTAAACAAAATTATTTCTAGAGGGGAATTGTTATCCGCTCACAATTCCCCTATAGTGAGTCGTATTA
ATTTCGCGGGATCGAGATCTCGATCCTCTACGCCGGACGCATCGTGGCCGGCATCACCGGCGCCACAGGT
GCGGTTGCTGGCGCCTATATCGCCGACATCACCGATGGGGAAGATCGGGCTCGCCACTTCGGGCTCATGA
GCGCTTGTTTCGGCGTGGGTATGGTGGCAGGCCCCGTGGCCGGGGGACTGTTGGGCGCCATCTCCTTGCA
TGCACCATTCCTTGCGGCGGCGGTGCTCAACGGCCTCAACCTACTACTGGGCTGCTTCCTAATGCAGGAG
TCGCATAAGGGAGAGCGTCGAGATCCCGGACACCATCGAATGGCGCAAAACCTTTCGCGGTATGGCATGA
TAGCGCCCGGAAGAGAGTCAATTCAGGGTGGTGAATGTGAAACCAGTAACGTTATACGATGTCGCAGAGT
ATGCCGGTGTCTCTTATCAGACCGTTTCCCGCGTGGTGAACCAGGCCAGCCACGTTTCTGCGAAAACGCG
GGAAAAAGTGGAAGCGGCGATGGCGGAGCTGAATTACATTCCCAACCGCGTGGCACAACAACTGGCGGGC
AAACAGTCGTTGCTGATTGGCGTTGCCACCTCCAGTCTGGCCCTGCACGCGCCGTCGCAAATTGTCGCGG
CGATTAAATCTCGCGCCGATCAACTGGGTGCCAGCGTGGTGGTGTCGATGGTAGAACGAAGCGGCGTCGA
AGCCTGTAAAGCGGCGGTGCACAATCTTCTCGCGCAACGCGTCAGTGGGCTGATCATTAACTATCCGCTG
GATGACCAGGATGCCATTGCTGTGGAAGCTGCCTGCACTAATGTTCCGGCGTTATTTCTTGATGTCTCTG
ACCAGACACCCATCAACAGTATTATTTTCTCCCATGAAGACGGTACGCGACTGGGCGTGGAGCATCTGGT
CGCATTGGGTCACCAGCAAATCGCGCTGTTAGCGGGCCCATTAAGTTCTGTCTCGGCGCGTCTGCGTCT
Features (pLannotate 1.2.2; 20 found; start..end, strand, type, name):
    503..524     +  protein_bind   CAP binding site: CAP binding activates transcription in the presence of cAMP. E. coli catabolite activator protein
    539..830     +  CDS            TcR (fragment): tetracycline efflux protein; tet; confers resistance to tetracycline
    902..1282    -  CDS            YPB1_ECOLX: Protein predicted: Swiss-Prot protein existence level 4. From Escherichia coli.
   1299..1490    +  CDS            rop: Rop protein, which maintains plasmids at low copy number; rop
   1592..1731    +  misc_feature   bom: basis of mobility region from pBR322
   1917..2505    -  rep_origin     ori: high-copy-number ColE1/pMB1/pBR322/pUC origin of replication
   2676..3536    -  CDS            AmpR: β-lactamase; bla; confers resistance to ampicillin, carbenicillin, and related antibiotics
   3537..3641    -  promoter       AmpR promoter: bla
   3694..4122    -  rep_origin     f1 ori (sequence partly withheld): f1 bacteriophage origin of replication; arrow indicates direction of (+) strand synthesis
   4159..4206    -  terminator     T7 terminator: transcription terminator for bacteriophage T7 RNA polymerase
   4214..4263    -  CDS            SET1 (fragment): solubility-enhancement tag derived from T7 phage gene 10B
   4273..4290    -  CDS            9xHis (fragment): 9xHis affinity tag
   4297..5922    -  CDS            DTX_CORBE: Experimental evidence at protein level: Swiss-Prot protein existence level 1. Diphtheria toxin, produced by a phage infecting Corynebacterium diphtheriae, is a proenzyme that, after activation, catalyzes the covalent attachment of the ADP ribose moiety of NAD to eukaryotic elongation factor 2 (eEF-2). Fragment A is the catalytic portion responsible for enzymatic ADP-ribosylation of elongation factor 2, while fragment B is responsible for binding of toxin to cell receptors and entry of fragment A. From Corynephage beta.
   5929..5994    -  sig_peptide    pelB signal sequence: leader peptide for secretion; pelB (fragment)
   6002..6024    -  RBS            RBS: efficient ribosome binding site from bacteriophage T7 gene 10 (Olins and Rangwala, 1989)
   6039..6063    -  protein_bind   lac operator: The lac repressor binds to the lac operator to inhibit transcription in E. coli. This inhibition can be relieved by adding lactose or isopropyl-β-D-thiogalactopyranoside (IPTG). lac repressor encoded by lacI
   6064..6082    -  promoter       T7 promoter: promoter for bacteriophage T7 RNA polymerase
   6104..6383    +  CDS            TcR (fragment): tetracycline efflux protein; tet; confers resistance to tetracycline
   6391..6468    +  promoter       lacI promoter: lacI
   6469..490     +  CDS            lacI (across the origin): lac repressor; lacI; The lac repressor binds to the lac operator to inhibit transcription in E. coli. This inhibition can be relieved by adding lactose or isopropyl-β-D-thiogalactopyranoside (IPTG).
