[The description below was written by a language model from this plasmid's Addgene catalogue record and pLannotate feature annotations shown in this document.]
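Description:
pET-22b DT 51E/148K is a bacterial expression plasmid built on the pET-22b backbone for producing a catalytically inactive form of diphtheria toxin in E. coli. The sequenced record is about 7.1 kb, consistent with a roughly 1.6 kb insert in a 5.5 kb vector. It replicates from a ColE1/pMB1-type origin and also carries the pBR322-derived rop gene and bom region, although the catalogue lists it as high copy. Selection is by ampicillin through the β-lactamase gene. An f1 origin is present for single-stranded DNA production. The short tetracycline-resistance fragments annotated in the backbone are nonfunctional pBR322 remnants.

The toxin coding sequence, placed between the BamHI and XhoI sites, is driven by a T7 promoter with an adjacent lac operator and the phage T7 gene 10 ribosome binding site, and it ends at the T7 terminator. A plasmid-borne lacI gene supplies repressor, so expression needs a host providing T7 RNA polymerase and is induced with IPTG. The open reading frame is preceded by the pelB leader, which directs the protein to the periplasm, and followed by the backbone's C-terminal His tag for metal-affinity purification. The small "SET1" fragment called downstream of the tag is probably an incidental annotation match.

The 51E/148K substitutions are recorded as abolishing catalytic activity, that is, the ADP-ribosylation of elongation factor 2 carried out by fragment A. Such a protein would suit studies of receptor binding, membrane insertion or translocation without cytotoxicity, though the record does not state a specific application. The depositor notes that the author-supplied sequence is wild-type DT, so the mutations should be checked against the sequenced record.
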