Addgene plasmid #11081: pET-22b DT 51E/148K
Depositing lab: John Collier. Depositing organization: Harvard Medical School.
Backbone
  Vector backbone: pET-22b
  Backbone manufacturer: EMD Biosciences
  Backbone size w/o insert (bp): 5500
  Vector type: Bacterial Expression
Growth in bacteria
  Bacterial resistance: Ampicillin, 100 μg/mL
  Growth temperature: 37°C
  Growth strain: DH5alpha
  Copy number: High Copy
Gene/Insert
  Gene/Insert name: DT (alt name: diptheria toxin)
  Species: Corynebacterium diphtheriae
  Insert size (bp): 1600
  Mutation: 51E/148K, catalytically inactive
  Tag / fusion protein: His (C terminal on backbone)
  Cloning method: Restriction Enzyme; 5′ cloning site BamHI (not destroyed); 3′ cloning site XhoI (unknown if destroyed)
  Sequencing primers: 5′ T7
Terms and licenses: Academic/Nonprofit Terms; Industry Terms: Not Available to Industry
Depositor comments: Note: the author's sequence is a wildtype DT sequence.
How to cite: pET-22b DT 51E/148K was a gift from John Collier (Addgene plasmid # 11081 ; http://n2t.net/addgene:11081 ; RRID:Addgene_11081)
