>Addgene plasmid #11081 | pET-22b DT 51E/148K | depositor partial sequence | sequence record 6893 | Author sequence
ATGGGCGCTGATGATGTTGTTGATTCTTCTAAATCTTTTGTGATGGAAAACTTTTCTTCGTACCACGGGA
CTAAACCTGGTTATGTAGATTCCATTCAAAAAGGTATACAAAAGCCAAAATCTGGTACACAAGGAAATTA
TGACGATGATTGGAAAGGGTTTTATAGTACCGACAATAAATACGACGCTGCGGGATACTCTGTAGATAAT
GAAAACCCGCTCTCTGGAAAAGCTGGAGGCGTGGTCAAAGTGACGTATCCAGGACTGACGAAGGTTCTCG
CACTAAAAGTGGATAATGCCGAAACTATTAAGAAAGAGTTAGGTTTAAGTCTCACTGAACCGTTGATGGA
GCAAGTCGGAACGGAAGAGTTTATCAAAAGGTTCGGTGATGGTGCTTCGCGTGTAGTGCTCAGCCTTCCC
TTCGCTGAGGGGAGTTCTAGCGTTGAATATATTAATAACTGGGAACAGGCGAAAGCGTTAAGCGTAGAAC
TTGAGATTAATTTTGAAACCCGTGGAAAACGTGGCCAAGATGCGATGTATGAGTATATGGCTCAAGCCTG
TGCAGGAAATCGTGTCAGGCGATCAGTAGGTAGCTCATTGTCATGCATAAATCTTGATTGGGATGTCATA
AGGGATAAAACTAAGACAAAGATAGAGTCTTTGAAAGAGCATGGCCCTATCAAAAATAAAATGAGCGAAA
GTCCCAATAAAACAGTATCTGAGGAAAAAGCTAAACAATACCTAGAAGAATTTCATCAAACGGCATTAGA
GCATCCTGAATTGTCAGAACTTAAAACCGTTACTGGGACCAATCCTGTATTCGCTGGGGCTAACTATGCG
GCGTGGGCAGTAAACGTTGCGCAAGTTATCGATAGCGAAACAGCTGATAATTTGGAAAAGACAACTGCTG
CTCTTTCGATACTTCCTGGTATCGGTAGCGTAATGGGCATTGCAGACGGTGCCGTTCACCACAATACAGA
AGAGATAGTGGCACAATCAATAGCTTTATCATCTTTAATGGTTGCTCAAGCTATTCCATTGGTAGGAGAG
CTAGTTGATATTGGTTTCGCTGCATATAATTTTGTAGAGAGTATTATCAATTTATTTCAAGTAGTTCATA
ATTCGTATAATCGTCCCGCGTATTCTCCGGGGCATAAAACGCAACCATTTCTTCATGACGGGTATGCTGT
CAGTTGGAACACTGTTGAAGATTCGATAATCCGAACTGGTTTTCAAGGGGAGAGTGGGCACGACATAAAA
ATTACTGCTGAAAATACCCCGCTTCCAATCGCGGGTGTCCTACTACCGACTATTCCTGGAAAGCTGGACG
TTAATAAGTCCAAGACTCATATTTCCGTAAATGGTCGGAAAATAAGGATGCGTTGCAGAGCTATAGACGG
TGATGTAACTTTTTGTCGCCCTAAATCTCCTGTTTATGTTGGTAATGGTGTGCATGCGAATCTTCACGTG
GCATTTCACAGAAGCAGCTCGGAGAAAATTCATTCTAATGAAATTTCATCGGATTCCATAGGCGTTCTTG
GGTACCAGAAAACAGTAGATCACACCAAGGTTAATTCTAAGCTATCGCTATTTTTTGAAATCAAAAGCTG
A
