>Addgene plasmid #11081 | pET-22b DT 51E/148K | addgene partial sequence | sequence record 17994 | 11081 with T7-term
TTTCGGGCTTTGTTAGCAGCCGGATCTCAGTGGTGGTGGTGGTGGTGCTCGAGGCTTTTGATTTCAAAAA
ATAGCGATAGCTTAGAATTAACCTTGGTGTGATCTACTGTTTTCTGGTACCCAAGAACGCCTATGGAATC
CGACGAAATTTCATTAGAATGAATTTTCTCCGAGCTGCTTCTGTGAAATGCCACGTGAAGATTCGCATGC
ACACCATTACCAACATAAACAGGAGATTTAGGGCGACAAAAAGTTACATCACCGTCTATAGCTCTGCAAC
GCATCCTTATTTTCCGACCATTTACGGAAATATGAGTCTTGGACTTATTAACGTCCAGCTTTCCAGGAAT
AGTCGGTAGTAGGACACCCGCGATTGGAAGCGGGGTATTTTCAGCAGTAATTTTTATGTCGTGCCCACTC
TCCCCTTGAAAACCAGTTCGGATTATCGAATCTTCAACAGTGTTCCAACTGACAGCATACCCGTCATGAA
GAAATGGTTGCGTTTTATGCCCCGGAGAATACGCGGGACGATTATACGAATTATGAACTACTTGAAATAA
ATTGATAATACTCTCTACAAAATTATATGCAGCGAAACCAATATCAACTAGCTCTCCTACCAATGGAATA
GCTTGAGCAACCATTAAAGACGATAAAGCTATTGATTGTGCCACTATCTCTTCTGTATTGTGGTGAACGG
CACCGTCTGCAATGCCCATTACGCTACCGATACCAGGAAGTATCGAAAGAGCAGCAGTTGTCTTTTCCA
