>Addgene plasmid #11081 | pET-22b DT 51E/148K | addgene partial sequence | sequence record 17995 | 11081 with T7
TAATTTTGTTTAACTTTAAGAAGGAGATATACATATGAAATACCTGCTGCCGACCGCTGCTGCTGGTCTG
CTGCTCCTCGCTGCCCAGCCGGCGATGGCCATGGATATCGGAATTAATTCGGATCCGGGCGCTGATGATG
TTGTTGATTCTTCTAAATCTTTTGTGATGGAAAACTTTTCTTCGTACCACGGGACTAAACCTGGTTATGT
AGATTCCATTCAAAAAGGTATACAAAAGCCAAAATCTGGTACACAAGGAAATTATGACGATGATTGGGAG
GGGTTTTATAGTACCGACAATAAATACGACGCTGCGGGATACTCTGTAGATAATGAAAACCCGCTCTCTG
GAAAAGCTGGAGGCGTGGTCAAAGTGACGTATCCAGGACTGACGAAGGTTCTCGCACTAAAAGTGGATAA
TGCCGAAACTATTAAGAAAGAGTTAGGTTTAAGTCTCACTGAACCGTTGATGGAGCAAGTCGGAACGGAA
GAGTTTATCAAAAGGTTCGGTGATGGTGCTTCGCGTGTAGTGCTCAGCCTTCCCTTCGCTGAGGGGAGTT
CTAGCGTTAAGTATATTAATAACTGGGAACAGGCGAAAGCGTTAAGCGTAGAACTTGAGATTAATTTTGA
AACCCGTGGAAAACGTGGCCAAGATGCGATGTATGAGTATATGGCTCAAGCCTGTGCAGGAAATCGTGTC
