>Addgene plasmid #11081 | pET-22b DT 51E/148K | addgene partial sequence | sequence record 17996 | T7 5'-TAATACGACTCACTATAGGG-3'
TACTTTAAGAAGGAGATATACATATGAAATACCTGCTGCCGACCGCTGCTGCTGGTCTGCTGCTCCTCGG
TGCCCAGCCGGCGATGGCCATGGATATCGGAATTAATTCGGATCCGGGCGCTGATGATGTTGTTGATTCT
TCTAAATCTTTTGTGATGGAAAACTTTTCTTCGTACCACGGGACTAAACCTGGTTATGTAGATTCCATTC
AAAAAGGTATACAAAAGCCAAAATCTGGTACACAAGGAAATTATGACGATGATTGGGAGGGGTTTTATAG
TACCGACAATAAATACGACGCTGCGGGATACTCTGTAGATAATGAAAAC
